Addgene plasmid #108410: pBAD-HisD-miRFP
Purpose: Monomeric near-infrared fluorescent protein miRFP in bacterial expression plasmid
Depositing lab: Edward Boyden. Depositing organization: Massachusetts Institute of Technology. Publication: A robotic multidimensional directed evolution approach applied to fluorescent voltage reporters. Piatkevich KD, Jung EE, Straub C, Linghu C, Park D, Suk HJ, Hochbaum DR, Goodwin D, Pnevmatikakis E, Pak N, Kawashima T, Yang CT, Rhoades JL, Shemesh O, Asano S, Yoon YG, Freifeld L, Saulnier JL, Riegler C, Engert F, Hughes T, Drobizhev M, Szabo B, Ahrens MB, Flavell SW, Sabatini BL, Boyden ES. Nat Chem Biol. 2018 Feb 26. pii: 10.1038/s41589-018-0004-9. doi: 10.1038/s41589-018-0004-9. PubMed 29483642.
Backbone
  Vector backbone: pBAD-HisD
  Backbone manufacturer: Invitrogen
  Backbone size w/o insert (bp): 939
  Total vector size (bp): 4941
  Vector type: Bacterial Expression
Growth in bacteria
  Bacterial resistance: Ampicillin, 100 μg/mL
  Growth temperature: 37°C
  Growth strain: DH5alpha
  Copy number: Low Copy
Gene/Insert
  Gene/Insert name: miRFP (alt name: Monomeric near-infrared fluorescent protein)
  Species: Synthetic
  Insert size (bp): 939
  GenBank ID: MG250278.1
  Promoter: araB
  Cloning method: Ligation Independent Cloning
  Sequencing primers: 5′ pBAD-Fw; 3′ pBAD-Rv
Terms and licenses: Academic/Nonprofit Terms; Industry Terms: Not Available to Industry
How to cite: pBAD-HisD-miRFP was a gift from Edward Boyden (Addgene plasmid # 108410 ; http://n2t.net/addgene:108410 ; RRID:Addgene_108410)
