[The description below was written by a language model from this plasmid's Addgene catalogue record and pLannotate feature annotations shown in this document.]
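Description:
pBAD-HisD-miRFP is a 4,941 bp bacterial expression plasmid built on the commercial pBAD-HisD backbone for arabinose-inducible production of the monomeric near-infrared fluorescent protein miRFP in E. coli. It replicates from a ColE1/pMB1-type origin accompanied by the pBR322 bom region and only a short fragment of rop. The catalogue lists it as low copy, although the annotation software labels the origin generically as high copy. Selection is by ampicillin through the β-lactamase gene under its own promoter. The record gives the backbone size as 939 bp, which is identical to the insert size and inconsistent with the total, so it appears to be an entry error.

The expression cassette is driven by the araBAD promoter, with the araC regulator encoded divergently on the opposite strand. AraC represses the promoter in the absence of L-arabinose and activates it when the sugar is present, giving tight, titratable control. Downstream of the promoter lies an N-terminal 6xHis tag followed closely by the 939 bp synthetic miRFP coding sequence, so the protein is presumably made as a His-tagged fusion suitable for metal-affinity purification. Transcription is terminated by the rrnB T1 and T2 terminators, preceded by the 5S rRNA segment that normally accompanies this region. miRFP is annotated as derived from a Rhodopseudomonas palustris protein and needs biliverdin as its chromophore. No biliverdin-producing enzyme is annotated on this plasmid, so the cofactor must come from elsewhere.

The depositor and sequencing-derived records are the same length and carry the same features, offset by five bases. The plasmid is suited to expressing, purifying and characterising miRFP in bacteria.
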