Features (pLannotate 1.2.2; 12 found; start..end, strand, type, name):
      1..285     +  promoter       araBAD promoter: araBAD; promoter of the L-arabinose operon of E. coli; the araC regulatory gene is transcribed in the opposite direction (Guzman et al., 1995)
    328..345     +  CDS            6xHis: 6xHis affinity tag
    355..1293    +  CDS            miRFP: miRFP is a basic (constitutively fluorescent) near ir fluorescent protein published in 2018, derived from Rhodopseudomonas palustris. It has low acid sensitivity. It requires the cofactor biliverdin for fluorescence.
   1393..1508    +  ncRNA          5S rRNA: Accession: RF00001 - 5S ribosomal RNA
   1512..1598    +  terminator     rrnB T1 terminator: Escherichia coli rrnB; transcription terminator T1 from the E. coli rrnB gene
   1690..1717    +  terminator     rrnB T2 terminator: transcription terminator T2 from the E. coli rrnB gene
   1736..1827    +  promoter       AmpR promoter: bla
   1828..2688    +  CDS            AmpR: β-lactamase; bla; confers resistance to ampicillin, carbenicillin, and related antibiotics
   2859..3447    +  rep_origin     ori: high-copy-number ColE1/pMB1/pBR322/pUC origin of replication
   3633..3773    -  misc_feature   bom: basis of mobility region from pBR322
   3875..3915    -  CDS            rop (fragment): Rop protein, which maintains plasmids at low copy number; rop
   4037..4915    -  CDS            araC: L-arabinose regulatory protein; araC
>Addgene plasmid #108410 | pBAD-HisD-miRFP | depositor full sequence | sequence record 204538 | pBAD-HisD-miRFP sequence 4941 bps
AAGAAACCAATTGTCCATATTGCATCAGACATTGCCGTCACTGCGTCTTTTACTGGCTCTTCTCGCTAAC
CAAACCGGTAACCCCGCTTATTAAAAGCATTCTGTAACAAAGCGGGACCAAAGCCATGACAAAAACGCGT
AACAAAAGTGTCTATAATCACGGCAGAAAAGTCCACATTGATTATTTGCACGGCGTCACACTTTGCTATG
CCATAGCATTTTTATCCATAAGATTAGCGGATCCTACCTGACGCTTTTTATCGCAACTCTCTACTGTTTC
TCCATACCCGTTTTTTGGGCTAACAGGAGGAATTAACCATGGGGAGCCACCATCACCATCACCATGGCAG
ATCTATGGTCGCAGGACACGCAAGTGGAAGCCCCGACTTTGGAACCGCCGATCCGAGCGACTGTGAGAGA
GAAGAAATCCATCTGGCCGGATCCATCCAGCCACACGGAACACTGCTGGTGGTCTCCGAGCCTGACCATA
GAATCATTCAGGCATCTGCCAACGCCGCTGAATTCCTGAATCTGGGAAGTGTGCTGGGAGTCCCCCTGGC
TGAGATCGACGGGGATCTGCTGATCAAGATTCTGCCCCACCTGGACCCTACCGCAGAAGGAATGCCAGTG
GCCGTCAGGTGCCGCATTGGAAACCCCTCCACAGAGTACGATGGACTGATGCATCGACCACCTGAAGGAG
GACTGATCATTGAGCTGGAACGGGCTGGGCCACCCATTGATCTGAGCGGAACACTGGCTCCCGCACTGGA
GCGAATTCGAACTGCAGGATCCCTGAGGGCTCTGTGCGACGATACTGCACTGCTGTTCCAGCAGTGTACC
GGCTACGACCGAGTGATGGTCTATCGGTTCGATGAACAGGGGCACGGAGAGGTGTATTCAGAAATACATG
TGACTGGACTGGAGAGCTACTTTGGCAACAGGTATCCTAGCTCCCTCGTGCCACAGATGGCCCGGAGACT
GTACGAAAGACAGAGGGTGCGCGTCCTGGTGGATGTCTCTTATCAGCCTGTGCCACTGGAGCCAAGACTG
AGTCCCCTGACTGGCAGGGACCTGGATATGTCAGGGTGTTTTCTGCGCTCTATGAGTCCTACTCACCTGC
AGTTCCTGAAGAATATGGGCGTGCGGGCAACACTGGTGGTCAGCCTGGTGGTCGGAGGCAAACTGTGGGG
GCTGGTGATCTGCCACCATTATCTGCCACGCTTCATCCATTTTGAGCTGCGAGCAATTTGTGAGCTGCTG
GCCGAAGCTATCGCAACCCGCATTACAGCCCTGTAAGAATTCGAAGCTTGGCTGTTTTGGCGGATGAGAG
AAGATTTTCAGCCTGATACAGATTAAATCAGAACGCAGAAGCGGTCTGATAAAACAGAATTTGCCTGGCG
GCAGTAGCGCGGTGGTCCCACCTGACCCCATGCCGAACTCAGAAGTGAAACGCCGTAGCGCCGATGGTAG
TGTGGGGTCTCCCCATGCGAGAGTAGGGAACTGCCAGGCATCAAATAAAACGAAAGGCTCAGTCGAAAGA
CTGGGCCTTTCGTTTTATCTGTTGTTTGTCGGTGAACGCTCTCCTGAGTAGGACAAATCCGCCGGGAGCG
GATTTGAACGTTGCGAAGCAACGGCCCGGAGGGTGGCGGGCAGGACGCCCGCCATAAACTGCCAGGCATC
AAATTAAGCAGAAGGCCATCCTGACGGATGGCCTTTTTGCGTTTCTACAAACTCTTTTGTTTATTTTTCT
AAATACATTCAAATATGTATCCGCTCATGAGACAATAACCCTGATAAATGCTTCAATAATATTGAAAAAG
GAAGAGTATGAGTATTCAACATTTCCGTGTCGCCCTTATTCCCTTTTTTGCGGCATTTTGCCTTCCTGTT
TTTGCTCACCCAGAAACGCTGGTGAAAGTAAAAGATGCTGAAGATCAGTTGGGTGCACGAGTGGGTTACA
TCGAACTGGATCTCAACAGCGGTAAGATCCTTGAGAGTTTTCGCCCCGAAGAACGTTTTCCAATGATGAG
CACTTTTAAAGTTCTGCTATGTGGCGCGGTATTATCCCGTGTTGACGCCGGGCAAGAGCAACTCGGTCGC
CGCATACACTATTCTCAGAATGACTTGGTTGAGTACTCACCAGTCACAGAAAAGCATCTTACGGATGGCA
TGACAGTAAGAGAATTATGCAGTGCTGCCATAACCATGAGTGATAACACTGCGGCCAACTTACTTCTGAC
AACGATCGGAGGACCGAAGGAGCTAACCGCTTTTTTGCACAACATGGGGGATCATGTAACTCGCCTTGAT
CGTTGGGAACCGGAGCTGAATGAAGCCATACCAAACGACGAGCGTGACACCACGATGCCTGTAGCAATGG
CAACAACGTTGCGCAAACTATTAACTGGCGAACTACTTACTCTAGCTTCCCGGCAACAATTAATAGACTG
GATGGAGGCGGATAAAGTTGCAGGACCACTTCTGCGCTCGGCCCTTCCGGCTGGCTGGTTTATTGCTGAT
AAATCTGGAGCCGGTGAGCGTGGGTCTCGCGGTATCATTGCAGCACTGGGGCCAGATGGTAAGCCCTCCC
GTATCGTAGTTATCTACACGACGGGGAGTCAGGCAACTATGGATGAACGAAATAGACAGATCGCTGAGAT
AGGTGCCTCACTGATTAAGCATTGGTAACTGTCAGACCAAGTTTACTCATATATACTTTAGATTGATTTA
AAACTTCATTTTTAATTTAAAAGGATCTAGGTGAAGATCCTTTTTGATAATCTCATGACCAAAATCCCTT
AACGTGAGTTTTCGTTCCACTGAGCGTCAGACCCCGTAGAAAAGATCAAAGGATCTTCTTGAGATCCTTT
TTTTCTGCGCGTAATCTGCTGCTTGCAAACAAAAAAACCACCGCTACCAGCGGTGGTTTGTTTGCCGGAT
CAAGAGCTACCAACTCTTTTTCCGAAGGTAACTGGCTTCAGCAGAGCGCAGATACCAAATACTGTCCTTC
TAGTGTAGCCGTAGTTAGGCCACCACTTCAAGAACTCTGTAGCACCGCCTACATACCTCGCTCTGCTAAT
CCTGTTACCAGTGGCTGCTGCCAGTGGCGATAAGTCGTGTCTTACCGGGTTGGACTCAAGACGATAGTTA
CCGGATAAGGCGCAGCGGTCGGGCTGAACGGGGGGTTCGTGCACACAGCCCAGCTTGGAGCGAACGACCT
ACACCGAACTGAGATACCTACAGCGTGAGCTATGAGAAAGCGCCACGCTTCCCGAAGGGAGAAAGGCGGA
CAGGTATCCGGTAAGCGGCAGGGTCGGAACAGGAGAGCGCACGAGGGAGCTTCCAGGGGGAAACGCCTGG
TATCTTTATAGTCCTGTCGGGTTTCGCCACCTCTGACTTGAGCGTCGATTTTTGTGATGCTCGTCAGGGG
GGCGGAGCCTATGGAAAAACGCCAGCAACGCGGCCTTTTTACGGTTCCTGGCCTTTTGCTGGCCTTTTGC
TCACATGTTCTTTCCTGCGTTATCCCCTGATTCTGTGGATAACCGTATTACCGCCTTTGAGTGAGCTGAT
ACCGCTCGCCGCAGCCGAACGACCGAGCGCAGCGAGTCAGTGAGCGAGGAAGCGGAAGAGCGCCTGATGC
GGTATTTTCTCCTTACGCATCTGTGCGGTATTTCACACCGCATATGGTGCACTCTCAGTACAATCTGCTC
TGATGCCGCATAGTTAAGCCAGTATACACTCCGCTATCGCTACGTGACTGGGTCATGGCTGCGCCCCGAC
ACCCGCCAACACCCGCTGACGCGCCCTGACGGGCTTGTCTGCTCCCGGCATCCGCTTACAGACAAGCTGT
GACCGTCTCCGGGAGCTGCATGTGTCAGAGGTTTTCACCGTCATCACCGAAACGCGCGAGGCAGCAGATC
AATTCGCGCGCGAAGGCGAAGCGGCATGCATAATGTGCCTGTCAAATGGACGAAGCAGGGATTCTGCAAA
CCCTATGCTACTCCGTCAAGCCGTCAATTGTCTGATTCGTTACCAATTATGACAACTTGACGGCTACATC
ATTCACTTTTTCTTCACAACCGGCACGGAACTCGCTCGGGCTGGCCCCGGTGCATTTTTTAAATACCCGC
GAGAAATAGAGTTGATCGTCAAAACCAACATTGCGACCGACGGTGGCGATAGGCATCCGGGTGGTGCTCA
AAAGCAGCTTCGCCTGGCTGATACGTTGGTCCTCGCGCCAGCTTAAGACGCTAATCCCTAACTGCTGGCG
GAAAAGATGTGACAGACGCGACGGCGACAAGCAAACATGCTGTGCGACGCTGGCGATATCAAAATTGCTG
TCTGCCAGGTGATCGCTGATGTACTGACAAGCCTCGCGTACCCGATTATCCATCGGTGGATGGAGCGACT
CGTTAATCGCTTCCATGCGCCGCAGTAACAATTGCTCAAGCAGATTTATCGCCAGCAGCTCCGAATAGCG
CCCTTCCCCTTGCCCGGCGTTAATGATTTGCCCAAACAGGTCGCTGAAATGCGGCTGGTGCGCTTCATCC
GGGCGAAAGAACCCCGTATTGGCAAATATTGACGGCCAGTTAAGCCATTCATGCCAGTAGGCGCGCGGAC
GAAAGTAAACCCACTGGTGATACCATTCGCGAGCCTCCGGATGACGACCGTAGTGATGAATCTCTCCTGG
CGGGAACAGCAAAATATCACCCGGTCGGCAAACAAATTCTCGTCCCTGATTTTTCACCACCCCCTGACCG
CGAATGGTGAGATTGAGAATATAACCTTTCATTCCCAGCGGTCGGTCGATAAAAAAATCGAGATAACCGT
TGGCCTCAATCGGCGTTAAACCCGCCACCAGATGGGCATTAAACGAGTATCCCGGCAGCAGGGGATCATT
TTGCGCTTCAGCCATACTTTTCATACTCCCGCCATTCAGAG
