Features (pLannotate 1.2.2; 12 found; start..end, strand, type, name):
      6..290     +  promoter       araBAD promoter: araBAD; promoter of the L-arabinose operon of E. coli; the araC regulatory gene is transcribed in the opposite direction (Guzman et al., 1995)
    333..350     +  CDS            6xHis: 6xHis affinity tag
    360..1298    +  CDS            miRFP: miRFP is a basic (constitutively fluorescent) near ir fluorescent protein published in 2018, derived from Rhodopseudomonas palustris. It has low acid sensitivity. It requires the cofactor biliverdin for fluorescence.
   1398..1513    +  ncRNA          5S rRNA: Accession: RF00001 - 5S ribosomal RNA
   1517..1603    +  terminator     rrnB T1 terminator: Escherichia coli rrnB; transcription terminator T1 from the E. coli rrnB gene
   1695..1722    +  terminator     rrnB T2 terminator: transcription terminator T2 from the E. coli rrnB gene
   1741..1832    +  promoter       AmpR promoter: bla
   1833..2693    +  CDS            AmpR: β-lactamase; bla; confers resistance to ampicillin, carbenicillin, and related antibiotics
   2864..3452    +  rep_origin     ori: high-copy-number ColE1/pMB1/pBR322/pUC origin of replication
   3638..3778    -  misc_feature   bom: basis of mobility region from pBR322
   3880..3920    -  CDS            rop (fragment): Rop protein, which maintains plasmids at low copy number; rop
   4042..4920    -  CDS            araC: L-arabinose regulatory protein; araC
>Addgene plasmid #108410 | pBAD-HisD-miRFP | addgene full sequence | sequence record 208011 | Addgene NGS Result
CAGAGAAGAAACCAATTGTCCATATTGCATCAGACATTGCCGTCACTGCGTCTTTTACTGGCTCTTCTCG
CTAACCAAACCGGTAACCCCGCTTATTAAAAGCATTCTGTAACAAAGCGGGACCAAAGCCATGACAAAAA
CGCGTAACAAAAGTGTCTATAATCACGGCAGAAAAGTCCACATTGATTATTTGCACGGCGTCACACTTTG
CTATGCCATAGCATTTTTATCCATAAGATTAGCGGATCCTACCTGACGCTTTTTATCGCAACTCTCTACT
GTTTCTCCATACCCGTTTTTTGGGCTAACAGGAGGAATTAACCATGGGGAGCCACCATCACCATCACCAT
GGCAGATCTATGGTCGCAGGACACGCAAGTGGAAGCCCCGACTTTGGAACCGCCGATCCGAGCGACTGTG
AGAGAGAAGAAATCCATCTGGCCGGATCCATCCAGCCACACGGAACACTGCTGGTGGTCTCCGAGCCTGA
CCATAGAATCATTCAGGCATCTGCCAACGCCGCTGAATTCCTGAATCTGGGAAGTGTGCTGGGAGTCCCC
CTGGCTGAGATCGACGGGGATCTGCTGATCAAGATTCTGCCCCACCTGGACCCTACCGCAGAAGGAATGC
CAGTGGCCGTCAGGTGCCGCATTGGAAACCCCTCCACAGAGTACGATGGACTGATGCATCGACCACCTGA
AGGAGGACTGATCATTGAGCTGGAACGGGCTGGGCCACCCATTGATCTGAGCGGAACACTGGCTCCCGCA
CTGGAGCGAATTCGAACTGCAGGATCCCTGAGGGCTCTGTGCGACGATACTGCACTGCTGTTCCAGCAGT
GTACCGGCTACGACCGAGTGATGGTCTATCGGTTCGATGAACAGGGGCACGGAGAGGTGTATTCAGAAAT
ACATGTGACTGGACTGGAGAGCTACTTTGGCAACAGGTATCCTAGCTCCCTCGTGCCACAGATGGCCCGG
AGACTGTACGAAAGACAGAGGGTGCGCGTCCTGGTGGATGTCTCTTATCAGCCTGTGCCACTGGAGCCAA
GACTGAGTCCCCTGACTGGCAGGGACCTGGATATGTCAGGGTGTTTTCTGCGCTCTATGAGTCCTACTCA
CCTGCAGTTCCTGAAGAATATGGGCGTGCGGGCAACACTGGTGGTCAGCCTGGTGGTCGGAGGCAAACTG
TGGGGGCTGGTGATCTGCCACCATTATCTGCCACGCTTCATCCATTTTGAGCTGCGAGCAATTTGTGAGC
TGCTGGCCGAAGCTATCGCAACCCGCATTACAGCCCTGTAAGAATTCGAAGCTTGGCTGTTTTGGTGGAT
GAGAGAAGATTTTCAGCCTGATACAGATTAAATCAGAACGCAGAAGCGGTCTGATAAAACAGAATTTGCC
TGGCGGCAGTAGCGCGGTGGTCCCACCTGACCCCATGCCGAACTCAGAAGTGAAACGCCGTAGCGCCGAT
GGTAGTGTGGGGTCTCCCCATGCGAGAGTAGGGAACTGCCAGGCATCAAATAAAACGAAAGGCTCAGTCG
AAAGACTGGGCCTTTCGTTTTATCTGTTGTTTGTCGGTGAACGCTCTCCTGAGTAGGACAAATCCGCCGG
GAGCGGATTTGAACGTTGCGAAGCAACGGCCCGGAGGGTGGCGGGCAGGACGCCCGCCATAAACTGCCAG
GCATCAAATTAAGCAGAAGGCCATCCTGACGGATGGCCTTTTTGCGTTTCTACAAACTCTTTTGTTTATT
TTTCTAAATACATTCAAATATGTATCCGCTCATGAGACAATAACCCTGATAAATGCTTCAATAATATTGA
AAAAGGAAGAGTATGAGTATTCAACATTTCCGTGTCGCCCTTATTCCCTTTTTTGCGGCATTTTGCCTTC
CTGTTTTTGCTCACCCAGAAACGCTGGTGAAAGTAAAAGATGCTGAAGATCAGTTGGGTGCACGAGTGGG
TTACATCGAACTGGATCTCAACAGCGGTAAGATCCTTGAGAGTTTTCGCCCCGAAGAACGTTTTCCAATG
ATGAGCACTTTTAAAGTTCTGCTATGTGGCGCGGTATTATCCCGTGTTGACGCCGGGCAAGAGCAACTCG
GTCGCCGCATACACTATTCTCAGAATGACTTGGTTGAGTACTCACCAGTCACAGAAAAGCATCTTACGGA
TGGCATGACAGTAAGAGAATTATGCAGTGCTGCCATAACCATGAGTGATAACACTGCGGCCAACTTACTT
CTGACAACGATCGGAGGACCGAAGGAGCTAACCGCTTTTTTGCACAACATGGGGGATCATGTAACTCGCC
TTGATCGTTGGGAACCGGAGCTGAATGAAGCCATACCAAACGACGAGCGTGACACCACGATGCCTGTAGC
AATGGCAACAACGTTGCGCAAACTATTAACTGGCGAACTACTTACTCTAGCTTCCCGGCAACAATTAATA
GACTGGATGGAGGCGGATAAAGTTGCAGGACCACTTCTGCGCTCGGCCCTTCCGGCTGGCTGGTTTATTG
CTGATAAATCTGGAGCCGGTGAGCGTGGGTCTCGCGGTATCATTGCAGCACTGGGGCCAGATGGTAAGCC
CTCCCGTATCGTAGTTATCTACACGACGGGGAGTCAGGCAACTATGGATGAACGAAATAGACAGATCGCT
GAGATAGGTGCCTCACTGATTAAGCATTGGTAACTGTCAGACCAAGTTTACTCATATATACTTTAGATTG
ATTTAAAACTTCATTTTTAATTTAAAAGGATCTAGGTGAAGATCCTTTTTGATAATCTCATGACCAAAAT
CCCTTAACGTGAGTTTTCGTTCCACTGAGCGTCAGACCCCGTAGAAAAGATCAAAGGATCTTCTTGAGAT
CCTTTTTTTCTGCGCGTAATCTGCTGCTTGCAAACAAAAAAACCACCGCTACCAGCGGTGGTTTGTTTGC
CGGATCAAGAGCTACCAACTCTTTTTCCGAAGGTAACTGGCTTCAGCAGAGCGCAGATACCAAATACTGT
CCTTCTAGTGTAGCCGTAGTTAGGCCACCACTTCAAGAACTCTGTAGCACCGCCTACATACCTCGCTCTG
CTAATCCTGTTACCAGTGGCTGCTGCCAGTGGCGATAAGTCGTGTCTTACCGGGTTGGACTCAAGACGAT
AGTTACCGGATAAGGCGCAGCGGTCGGGCTGAACGGGGGGTTCGTGCACACAGCCCAGCTTGGAGCGAAC
GACCTACACCGAACTGAGATACCTACAGCGTGAGCTATGAGAAAGCGCCACGCTTCCCGAAGGGAGAAAG
GCGGACAGGTATCCGGTAAGCGGCAGGGTCGGAACAGGAGAGCGCACGAGGGAGCTTCCAGGGGGAAACG
CCTGGTATCTTTATAGTCCTGTCGGGTTTCGCCACCTCTGACTTGAGCGTCGATTTTTGTGATGCTCGTC
AGGGGGGCGGAGCCTATGGAAAAACGCCAGCAACGCGGCCTTTTTACGGTTCCTGGCCTTTTGCTGGCCT
TTTGCTCACATGTTCTTTCCTGCGTTATCCCCTGATTCTGTGGATAACCGTATTACCGCCTTTGAGTGAG
CTGATACCGCTCGCCGCAGCCGAACGACCGAGCGCAGCGAGTCAGTGAGCGAGGAAGCGGAAGAGCGCCT
GATGCGGTATTTTCTCCTTACGCATCTGTGCGGTATTTCACACCGCATATGGTGCACTCTCAGTACAATC
TGCTCTGATGCCGCATAGTTAAGCCAGTATACACTCCGCTATCGCTACGTGACTGGGTCATGGCTGCGCC
CCGACACCCGCCAACACCCGCTGACGCGCCCTGACGGGCTTGTCTGCTCCCGGCATCCGCTTACAGACAA
GCTGTGACCGTCTCCGGGAGCTGCATGTGTCAGAGGTTTTCACCGTCATCACCGAAACGCGCGAGGCAGC
AGATCAATTCGCGCGCGAAGGCGAAGCGGCATGCATAATGTGCCTGTCAAATGGACGAAGCAGGGATTCT
GCAAACCCTATGCTACTCCGTCAAGCCGTCAATTGTCTGATTCGTTACCAATTATGACAACTTGACGGCT
ACATCATTCACTTTTTCTTCACAACCGGCACGGAACTCGCTCGGGCTGGCCCCGGTGCATTTTTTAAATA
CCCGCGAGAAATAGAGTTGATCGTCAAAACCAACATTGCGACCGACGGTGGCGATAGGCATCCGGGTGGT
GCTCAAAAGCAGCTTCGCCTGGCTGATACGTTGGTCCTCGCGCCAGCTTAAGACGCTAATCCCTAACTGC
TGGCGGAAAAGATGTGACAGACGCGACGGCGACAAGCAAACATGCTGTGCGACGCTGGCGATATCAAAAT
TGCTGTCTGCCAGGTGATCGCTGATGTACTGACAAGCCTCGCGTACCCGATTATCCATCGGTGGATGGAG
CGACTCGTTAATCGCTTCCATGCGCCGCAGTAACAATTGCTCAAGCAGATTTATCGCCAGCAGCTCCGAA
TAGCGCCCTTCCCCTTGCCCGGCGTTAATGATTTGCCCAAACAGGTCGCTGAAATGCGGCTGGTGCGCTT
CATCCGGGCGAAAGAACCCCGTATTGGCAAATATTGACGGCCAGTTAAGCCATTCATGCCAGTAGGCGCG
CGGACGAAAGTAAACCCACTGGTGATACCATTCGCGAGCCTCCGGATGACGACCGTAGTGATGAATCTCT
CCTGGCGGGAACAGCAAAATATCACCCGGTCGGCAAACAAATTCTCGTCCCTGATTTTTCACCACCCCCT
GACCGCGAATGGTGAGATTGAGAATATAACCTTTCATTCCCAGCGGTCGGTCGATAAAAAAATCGAGATA
ACCGTTGGCCTCAATCGGCGTTAAACCCGCCACCAGATGGGCATTAAACGAGTATCCCGGCAGCAGGGGA
TCATTTTGCGCTTCAGCCATACTTTTCATACTCCCGCCATT
